>Addgene plasmid #203087 | Salsa-BC246-P3E6 | addgene full sequence | sequence record 421431 | Addgene NGS Result
AGCGCCCAATACGCAAACCGCCTCTCCCCGCGCGTTGGCCGATTCATTAATGCAGTCGAGGGATCTCCAT
AAGAGAAGAGGGACAGCTATGACTGGGAGTAGTCAGGAGAGGAGGAAAAATCTGGCTAGTAAAACATGTA
AGGAAAATTTTAGGGATGTTAAAGAAAAAAATAACACAAAACAAAATATAAAAAAAATCTAACCTCAAGT
CAAGGCTTTTCTATGGAATAAGGAATGGACAGCAGGGGGCTGTTTCATATACTGATGACCTCTTTATAGC
CAACCTTTGTTCATGGCAGCCAGCATATGGGCATATGTTGCCAAACTCTAAACCAAATACTCATTCTGAT
GTTTTAAATGATTTGCCCTCCCATATGTCCTTCCGAGTGAGAGACACAAAAAATTCCAACACACTATTGC
AATGAAAATAAATTTCCTTTATTAGCCAGAAGTCAGATGCTCAAGGGGCTTCATGATGTCCCCATAATTT
TTGGCAGAGGGAAAAAGATCGATCTCAGTGGTATTTGTGAGCCAGGGCATTGGCCACACCAGCCACCACC
TTCTGATAGGCAGCCTGCACCTGAGGAGTGAATTCTTTGCCAAAATGATGAGACAGCACAACAACCAGCA
CGTTGCCCAGGAGCTGTAGGAAAGAGAAGAAGGCATGAACATGGTTAGCAGAGGGGCCCGGTTTGGACTC
AGAGTATTTTATCCTCATCTCAAACAGTGTATATCATTGTAACCATAAAGAGAAAGGCAGGATGATGACC
AGGGTGTAGTTGTTTCTACCAATAAGAATATTTCCACGCCAGCCAGAATTTATATGCAGAAATATTCTAC
CTTATCATTTAATTATAACAATTGTTCTCTAAAACTGTGCTGAAGTACAATATAATATACCCTGATTGCC
TTGAAAAAAAAGTGATTAGAGAAAGTACTTACAATCTGACAAATAAACAAAAGTGAATTTAAAAATTCGT
TACAAATGCAAGCTAAAGTTTAACGAAAAAGTTACAGAAAATGAAAAGAAAATAAGAGGAGACAATGGTT
GTCAACAGAGTAGAAAGTGAAAGAAACAAAATTATCATGAGGGTCCATGGTGATACAAGGGACATCTTCC
CATTCTAAACAACACCCTGAAAACTTTGCCCCCTCCATATAACATGAATTTTACAATAGCGAAAAAGAAA
GAACAATCAAGGGTCCCCAAACTCACCCTGAAGTTCTCAGCTCTAGAGATATCGTCGAGGCCGCGCTAGC
GTTTAAACTGTCGACCTTAATTAAGAGATCTGCTCGAGGCGCGTCAGCTGACTAGAGGATCCCCGGGTAC
CGAGCTCGAATTCGGGGCCGCGGAGGCTGGATCGGTCCCGGTGTCTTCTATGGAGGTCAAAACAGCGTGG
ATGGCGTCTCCAGGCGATCTGACGGTTCACTAAACGAGCTCTGCTTATATAGGCCTCCCACCGTACACGC
CTACCTCGACCCGGGTACCGAGCTCGACTTTCACTTTTCTCTATCACTGATAGGGAGTGGTAAACTCGAC
TTTCACTTTTCTCTATCACTGATAGGGAGTGGTAAACTCGACTTTCACTTTTCTCTATCACTGATAGGGA
GTGGTAAACTCGACTTTCACTTTTCTCTATCACTGATAGGGAGTGGTAAACTCGACTTTCACTTTTCTCT
ATCACTGATAGGGAGTGGTAAACTCGACCTATATAAGCAGAGCTCGTTTAGTGAACCGTCAGATCGCCTG
GAGACGCCATCCACGCTGTTTTGACCTCCATAGAAGACACCGGGACCGATCCAGCCTCCGCGGCCCCGAA
TTCCTGCAGCGGCCGCTCTAGAACTAGTGGATCCCCGCGGATGGTGAGCAAGGGCGAGGAGCTGTTCACC
GGGGTGGTGCCCATCCTGGTCGAGCTGGACGGCGACGTAAACGGCCACAAGTTCAGCGTGTCCGGCGAGG
GCGAGGGCGATGCCACCTACGGCAAGCTGACCCTGAAGTTCATCTGCACCACCGGCAAGCTGCCCGTGCC
CTGGCCCACCCTCGTGACCACCCTGACCTACGGCGTGCAGTGCTTCAGCCGCTACCCCGACCACATGAAG
CAGCACGACTTCTTCAAGTCCGCCATGCCCGAAGGCTACGTCCAGGAGCGCACCATCTTCTTCAAGGACG
ACGGCAACTACAAGACCCGCGCCGAGGTGAAGTTCGAGGGCGACACCCTGGTGAACCGCATCGAGCTGAA
GGGCATCGACTTCAAGGAGGACGGCAACATCCTGGGGCACAAGCTGGAGTACAACTACAACAGCCACAAC
GTCTATATCATGGCCGACAAGCAGAAGAACGGCATCAAGGTGAACTTCAAGATCCGCCACAACATCGAGG
ACGGCAGCGTGCAGCTCGCCGACCACTACCAGCAGAACACCCCCATCGGCGACGGCCCCGTGCTGCTGCC
CGACAACCACTACCTGAGCACCCAGTCCGCCCTGAGCAAAGACCCCAACGAGAAGCGCGATCACATGGTC
CTGCTGGAGTTCGTGACCGCCGCCGGGATCACTCTCGGCATGGACGAGCTGTACAAGTAACCCCTGGCCG
GAATTCGATATCAAGCTTGTCGACCTAGTTCTAGAGGATCCAGACATGATAAGATACATTGATGAGTTTG
GACAAACCACAACTAGAATGCAGTGAAAAAAATGCTTTATTTGTGAAATTTGTGATGCTATTGCTTTATT
TGTAACCATTATAAGCTGCAATAAACAAGTTAACAACAACAATTGCATTCATTTTATGTTTCAGGTTCAG
GGGGAGGTGTGGGAGGTTTTTTAAAGCAAGTAAAACCTCTACAAATGTGGTATGGCTGATTATGATCCTG
CAAGCCTCGTCGTCCTGGCCGGACCACGCTATCTGTGCAAGGTCCCCGGCCCCGGACGCGCGCTCCATGA
GCAGAGCGCCCGCCGCCGAGGCGAAGACTCGGGCGGCGCCCTGCCCGTCCCACCAGGTCAACAGGCGGTA
ACCGGCCTCTTCATCGGGAATGCGCGCGACCTTCAGCATCGCCGGCATGTCCCCCTGGCGGACGGGAAGT
ATCCAGCTCGACCAAGCTGGCCGCGTCGAGTGAAGACGAAAGGGCCTCGTGATACGCCTATTTTTATAGG
TTAATGTCATGATAATAATGGTTTCTTAGACGTCAGGTGGCACTTTTCGGGGAAATGTGCGCGGAACCCC
TATTTGTTTATTTTTCTAAATACATTCAAATATGTATCCGCTCATGAGACAATAACCCTGATAAATGCTT
CAATAATATTGAAAAAGGAAGAGTATGAGTATTCAACATTTCCGTGTCGCCCTTATTCCCTTTTTTGCGG
CATTTTGCCTTCCTGTTTTTGCTCACCCAGAAACGCTGGTGAAAGTAAAAGATGCTGAAGATCAGTTGGG
TGCACGAGTGGGTTACATCGAACTGGATCTCAACAGCGGTAAGATCCTTGAGAGTTTTCGCCCCGAAGAA
CGTTTTCCAATGATGAGCACTTTTAAAGTTCTGCTATGTGGCGCGGTATTATCCCGTGTTGACGCCGGGC
AAGAGCAACTCGGTCGCCGCATACACTATTCTCAGAATGACTTGGTTGAGTACTCACCAGTCACAGAAAA
GCATCTTACGGATGGCATGACAGTAAGAGAATTATGCAGTGCTGCCATAACCATGAGTGATAACACTGCG
GCCAACTTACTTCTGACAACGATCGGAGGACCGAAGGAGCTAACCGCTTTTTTGCACAACATGGGGGATC
ATGTAACTCGCCTTGATCGTTGGGAACCGGAGCTGAATGAAGCCATACCAAACGACGAGCGTGACACCAC
GATGCCTGTAGCAATGGCAACAACGTTGCGCAAACTATTAACTGGCGAACTACTTACTCTAGCTTCCCGG
CAACAATTAATAGACTGGATGGAGGCGGATAAAGTTGCAGGACCACTTCTGCGCTCGGCCCTTCCGGCTG
GCTGGTTTATTGCTGATAAATCTGGAGCCGGTGAGCGTGGGTCTCGCGGTATCATTGCAGCACTGGGGCC
AGATGGTAAGCCCTCCCGTATCGTAGTTATCTACACGACGGGGAGTCAGGCAACTATGGATGAACGAAAT
AGACAGATCGCTGAGATAGGTGCCTCACTGATTAAGCATTGGTAACTGTCAGACCAAGTTTACTCATATA
TACTTTAGATTGATTTAAAACTTCATTTTTAATTTAAAAGGATCTAGGTGAAGATCCTTTTTGATAATCT
CATGACCAAAATCCCTTAACGTGAGTTTTCGTTCCACTGAGCGTCAGACCCCGTAGAAAAGATCAAAGGA
TCTTCTTGAGATCCTTTTTTTCTGCGCGTAATCTGCTGCTTGCAAACAAAAAAACCACCGCTACCAGCGG
TGGTTTGTTTGCCGGATCAAGAGCTACCAACTCTTTTTCCGAAGGTAACTGGCTTCAGCAGAGCGCAGAT
ACCAAATACTGTTCTTCTAGTGTAGCCGTAGTTAGGCCACCACTTCAAGAACTCTGTAGCACCGCCTACA
TACCTCGCTCTGCTAATCCTGTTACCAGTGGCTGCTGCCAGTGGCGATAAGTCGTGTCTTACCGGGTTGG
ACTCAAGACGATAGTTACCGGATAAGGCGCAGCGGTCGGGCTGAACGGGGGGTTCGTGCACACAGCCCAG
CTTGGAGCGAACGACCTACACCGAACTGAGATACCTACAGCGTGAGCTATGAGAAAGCGCCACGCTTCCC
GAAGGGAGAAAGGCGGACAGGTATCCGGTAAGCGGCAGGGTCGGAACAGGAGAGCGCACGAGGGAGCTTC
CAGGGGGAAACGCCTGGTATCTTTATAGTCCTGTCGGGTTTCGCCACCTCTGACTTGAGCGTCGATTTTT
GTGATGCTCGTCAGGGGGGCGGAGCCTATGGAAAAACGCCAGCAACGCGGCCTTTTTACGGTTCCTGGCC
TTTTGCTGGCCTTTTGCTCACATGTTCTTTCCTGCGTTATCCCCTGATTCTGTGGATAACCGTATTACCG
CCTTTGAGTGAGCTGATACCGCTCGCCGCAGCCGAACGACCGAGCGCAGCGAGTCAGTGAGCGAGGAAGC
GGAAG
Features (pLannotate 1.2.2; 17 found; start..end, strand, type, name):
      2..55      +  CDS            lacI (fragment): lac repressor; lacI; The lac repressor binds to the lac operator to inhibit transcription in E. coli. This inhibition can be relieved by adding lactose or isopropyl-β-D-thiogalactopyranoside (IPTG).
    388..443     -  polyA_signal   β-globin poly(A) signal: rabbit β-globin polyadenylation signal (Gil and Proudfoot, 1987)
    518..640     -  CDS            HBB: HBB_COLGU - Experimental evidence at transcript level: Swiss-Prot protein existence level 2. Involved in oxygen transport from the lung to the various peripheral tissues. From Colobus guereza (Mantled guereza) (Eastern black-and-white colobus monkey).
    644..1216    -  intron         β-globin intron: intron from rabbit β-globin gene
   1312..1343    -  misc_feature   MCS (fragment): pUC18/19 multiple cloning site
   1437..1475    -  promoter       minimal CMV promoter: human cytomegalovirus (CMV) immediate early promoter
   1493..1708    -  protein_bind   tetracycline response element (fragment): contains seven copies of the tetracycline operator tetO tetracycline repressor TetR
   1708..1753    +  promoter       TRE3GV promoter (fragment): 3rd-generation Tet-responsive promoter that can be activated by binding of Tet-On® 3G, optimized for retroviral and lentiviral vectors
   1829..1856    +  misc_feature   MCS (fragment): pBluescript multiple cloning site
   1861..2580    +  CDS            EGFP: the original enhanced GFP (Yang et al., 1996) mammalian codon-optimized
   2590..2613    +  misc_feature   MCS (fragment): pBluescript multiple cloning site
   2627..2761    -  polyA_signal   SV40 poly(A) signal: SV40 polyadenylation signal
   2784..2867    -  CDS            large T antigen (fragment): large T antigen from SV40 (simian virus 40)
   2861..3091    -  CDS            str (fragment): STR_KLEPN - Protein inferred from homology: Swiss-Prot protein existence level 3. The aminoglycoside phosphotransferases achieve inactivation of their antibiotic substrates by phosphorylation. From Klebsiella pneumoniae.
   3210..3314    +  promoter       AmpR promoter: bla
   3315..4175    +  CDS            AmpR: β-lactamase; bla; confers resistance to ampicillin, carbenicillin, and related antibiotics
   4346..4934    +  rep_origin     ori: high-copy-number ColE1/pMB1/pBR322/pUC origin of replication
