[The description below was written by a language model from this plasmid's Addgene catalogue record and pLannotate feature annotations shown in this document.]
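Description:
Salsa-BC246-P3E6 is a mammalian expression reporter plasmid built on the pCER206 backbone and belongs to a set of barcoded reporters made for PRESTO-Salsa, a highly multiplexed assay for screening G protein-coupled receptor activity. It is about 5.1 kb, is propagated in E. coli from a high-copy ColE1/pUC-type origin, and is selected with ampicillin through a β-lactamase gene driven by its own promoter. No mammalian selection marker is annotated, which is consistent with transient transfection, although the record does not state the delivery method.

The payload is a synthetic insert of roughly 730 bp described as EGFP/BC246: a mammalian codon-optimised EGFP coding sequence paired with a short nucleotide barcode (BC246). The barcode itself is not annotated, but the BsrGI and HindIII cloning sites suggest it lies just downstream of the EGFP reading frame, ahead of the SV40 polyadenylation signal. Expression is controlled by a tetracycline response element. The feature table shows an array of tetO sites flanked by a TRE3G-type minimal promoter facing EGFP and, on the opposite strand, a minimal CMV promoter pointing towards a multiple cloning site fragment, a rabbit β-globin intron and a β-globin poly(A) signal. This layout resembles a bidirectional Tet-responsive cassette, but no coding sequence is annotated in the second arm. Short fragments called lacI, SV40 large T antigen and an aminoglycoside phosphotransferase appear to be backbone remnants.

Functionally, a Tet transactivator binding the TRE should drive a barcoded EGFP transcript, so that reporter output can be attributed to a particular barcode in pooled samples. How barcodes are assigned to receptors is not stated in the record.
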