Addgene plasmid #203087: Salsa-BC246-P3E6
Purpose: Expression of barcoded reporter plasmid for PRESTO-Salsa; EGFP/BC246
Depositing lab: Noah Palm. Depositing organization: Yale University. Publication: Highly multiplexed bioactivity screening reveals human and microbiota metabolome-GPCRome interactions. Chen H, Rosen CE, Gonzalez-Hernandez JA, Song D, Potempa J, Ring AM, Palm NW. Cell. 2023 Jul 6;186(14):3095-3110.e19. doi: 10.1016/j.cell.2023.05.024. Epub 2023 Jun 14. PubMed 37321219.
Backbone
  Vector backbone: pCER206
  Vector type: Mammalian Expression
Growth in bacteria
  Bacterial resistance: Ampicillin, 100 μg/mL
  Growth temperature: 37°C
  Growth strain: DH5alpha
  Copy number: High Copy
Gene/Insert
  Gene/Insert name: EGFP/BC246
  Species: Synthetic
  Insert size (bp): 730
  Promoter: Tet Response Element (TRE)
  Cloning method: Restriction Enzyme; 5′ cloning site BsrGI (not destroyed); 3′ cloning site HindIII (not destroyed)
  Sequencing primers: 5′ Custom primer (GAAGCGCGATCACATGG)
Terms and licenses: Academic/Nonprofit Terms; Industry Terms: Not Available to Industry
How to cite: Salsa-BC246-P3E6 was a gift from Noah Palm (Addgene plasmid # 203087 ; http://n2t.net/addgene:203087 ; RRID:Addgene_203087)
