>Addgene plasmid #203087 | Salsa-BC246-P3E6 | depositor partial sequence | sequence record 393960 | BC246
CCCCTGGCCG
